Addgene plasmid #221300: pMSCV-FKBP-ZC3H12B
Purpose: Expression of ZC3H12B (pLxIS) in mammalian cells by retroviral transduction
Depositing lab: Jonathan Kagan. Depositing organization: Boston Children's Hospital. Publication: pLxIS-containing domains are biochemically flexible regulators of interferons and metabolism. Landau LM, Chaudhary N, Tien YC, Rogozinska M, Joshi S, Yao C, Crowley J, Hullahalli K, Campbell IW, Waldor MK, Haigis M, Kagan JC. Mol Cell. 2024 Jul 11;84(13):2436-2454.e10. doi: 10.1016/j.molcel.2024.05.030. Epub 2024 Jun 25. PubMed 38925114.
Backbone
  Vector backbone: pMSCV-IRES-GFP
  Vector type: Retroviral
Growth in bacteria
  Bacterial resistance: Ampicillin, 100 μg/mL
  Growth temperature: 37°C
  Growth strain: NEB Stable
  Copy number: High Copy
Gene/Insert
  Gene/Insert name: ZC3H12B (pLxIS)
  Species: M. musculus (mouse)
  Tag / fusion protein: FLAG-4xFKBP (N terminal on insert)
  Cloning method: Restriction Enzyme; 5′ cloning site BglII (not destroyed); 3′ cloning site NotI (not destroyed)
Terms and licenses: Academic/Nonprofit Terms; Industry Terms: Not Available to Industry
How to cite: pMSCV-FKBP-ZC3H12B was a gift from Jonathan Kagan (Addgene plasmid # 221300 ; http://n2t.net/addgene:221300 ; RRID:Addgene_221300)
