[The description below was written by a language model from this plasmid's Addgene catalogue record and pLannotate feature annotations shown in this document.]
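Description:
pMSCV-FKBP-ZC3H12B is a gammaretroviral expression plasmid built on the pMSCV-IRES-GFP backbone, intended for delivering a ZC3H12B-derived fusion protein into mammalian cells by retroviral transduction. It is propagated in E. coli through a high-copy ColE1/pUC-type origin and selected with ampicillin via the β-lactamase gene. The bacterial portion also carries several non-functional remnants of older cloning vectors (fragments of lacI, lacZα, rop, bom and the tetracycline resistance gene). The viral portion consists of murine embryonic stem cell virus 5′ and 3′ LTRs, the MESV Ψ packaging signal and a truncated gag region lacking its start codon. Together these allow the transcript between the LTRs to be packaged when the viral proteins are supplied in trans by a packaging system. No separate internal promoter is annotated, so expression is presumably driven by the 5′ LTR, as is standard for MSCV vectors.

The insert, cloned between BglII and NotI sites, is described as the pLxIS-containing portion of mouse ZC3H12B, carrying an N-terminal FLAG epitope and four tandem FKBP domains. The feature table detects the FLAG tag, FKBP12-type repeats and only a roughly 550-nt fragment matching ZC3H12B, consistent with a domain rather than the full-length protein. The annotation tool matched this fragment to the human homologue, while the catalogue lists mouse. Tandem FKBP repeats are commonly used for ligand-induced oligomerisation of a fused domain, though the record does not state this purpose explicitly. Downstream, an EMCV IRES drives translation of EGFP from the same transcript, so transduced cells can be identified or sorted by fluorescence. The associated work concerns pLxIS-containing domains as regulators of interferon responses and metabolism.
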