Features (pLannotate 1.2.2; 23 found; start..end, strand, type, name):
     61..81      +  CDS            FLAG (fragment): FLAG® epitope tag, followed by an enterokinase cleavage site
    784..1068    +  CDS            FPR2 (fragment): FKBP2_CRYNB - Protein inferred from homology: Swiss-Prot protein existence level 3. PPIases accelerate the folding of proteins. It catalyzes the cis-trans isomerization of proline imidic peptide bonds in oligopeptides (By similarity). From Cryptococcus neoformans var. neoformans serotype D (strain B-3501A) (Filobasidiella neoformans).
   1063..1383    +  CDS            FKBP1A: FKB1A_HUMAN - Also known as FKBP1, FKBP12. Experimental evidence at protein level: Swiss-Prot protein existence level 1. Keeps in an inactive conformation TGFBR1, the TGF-beta type I serine/threonine kinase receptor, preventing TGF-beta receptor activation in absence of ligand. Recruits SMAD7 to ACVR1B which prevents the association of SMAD2 and SMAD3 with the activin receptor complex, thereby blocking the activin signal. May modulate the RYR1 calcium channel activity. PPIases accelerate the folding of proteins. It catalyzes the cis-trans isomerization of proline imidic peptide bonds in oligop
   1402..1950    +  CDS            ZC3H12B (fragment): ZC12B_HUMAN - Also known as CXorf32, MCPIP2. Experimental evidence at protein level: Swiss-Prot protein existence level 1. May function as RNase and regulate the levels of target RNA species. From Homo sapiens (Human).
   1973..2006    -  misc_feature   MCS (fragment): pBluescript multiple cloning site
   2108..2570    +  misc_feature   IRES: internal ribosome entry site (IRES) of the encephalomyocarditis virus (EMCV)
   2584..3303    +  CDS            EGFP: the original enhanced GFP (Yang et al., 1996) mammalian codon-optimized
   3365..3879    +  LTR            3' LTR: 3' long terminal repeat from murine embryonic stem cell virus
   4041..4057    -  protein_bind   lac operator: The lac repressor binds to the lac operator to inhibit transcription in E. coli. This inhibition can be relieved by adding lactose or isopropyl-β-D-thiogalactopyranoside (IPTG). lac repressor encoded by lacI
   4065..4095    -  promoter       lac promoter: promoter for the E. coli lac operon
   4110..4131    -  protein_bind   CAP binding site: CAP binding activates transcription in the presence of cAMP. E. coli catabolite activator protein
   4144..4236    -  CDS            lacI (fragment): lac repressor; lacI; The lac repressor binds to the lac operator to inhibit transcription in E. coli. This inhibition can be relieved by adding lactose or isopropyl-β-D-thiogalactopyranoside (IPTG).
   4419..5007    -  rep_origin     ori: high-copy-number ColE1/pMB1/pBR322/pUC origin of replication
   5178..6038    -  CDS            AmpR: β-lactamase; bla; confers resistance to ampicillin, carbenicillin, and related antibiotics
   6039..6143    -  promoter       AmpR promoter: bla
   6238..6273    +  CDS            rop (fragment): Rop protein, which maintains plasmids at low copy number; rop
   6375..6474    +  misc_feature   bom (fragment): basis of mobility region from pBR322
   6480..6629    -  CDS            lacZα (fragment): LacZα fragment of β-galactosidase; lacZ fragment
   6629..6830    -  CDS            TcR (fragment): tetracycline efflux protein; tet; confers resistance to tetracycline
   6831..6929    +  CDS            env (fragment): murine leukemia virus gPr80 envelope polyprotein precursor; env; proteolytically cleaved into gp70SU and p15TM subunits
   6971..7487    +  LTR            5' LTR: 5' long terminal repeat from murine embryonic stem cell virus
   7551..7892    +  misc_feature   MESV Ψ: packaging signal of murine embryonic stem cell virus
   7959..8375    +  CDS            gag (truncated): truncated Moloney murine leukemia virus (MMLV) gag gene lacking the start codon
>Addgene plasmid #221300 | pMSCV-FKBP-ZC3H12B | addgene full sequence | sequence record 438538 | Addgene NGS Result
AGATCTGCCACCATGGACTACAAGGATCACGACGGTGATTACAAGGACCACGACATCGACTACAAGGACG
ACGACGACAAGGGCGTTCAAGTAGAAACAATATCTCCAGGAGACGGGCGTACATTTCCTAAGCGTGGCCA
AACTTGCGTAGTCCATTATACCGGCATGCTGGAGGACGGTAAGAAGGTCGATAGCTCTAGAGACCGTAAC
AAACCTTTCAAATTTATGCTGGGGAAACAGGAGGTTATCCGTGGTTGGGAGGAAGGCGTGGCCCAAATGT
CCGTTGGGCAGCGTGCTAAGTTAACCATCTCGCCAGATTACGCATATGGGGCTACAGGCCATCCTGGGAT
CATTCCCCCGCATGCGACACTTGTGTTTGATGTAGAGCTGTTGAAGTTGGAGACGCGGGGAGTTCAAGTC
GAAACGATTTCACCAGGTGATGGACGCACCTTTCCTAAACGGGGACAAACGTGCGTCGTGCATTACACCG
GTATGCTGGAAGACGGCAAGAAAGTCGATTCAAGCCGCGATAGAAATAAACCCTTCAAATTCATGCTTGG
AAAACAGGAAGTAATACGCGGATGGGAAGAGGGTGTGGCGCAAATGTCTGTCGGGCAAAGAGCTAAACTG
ACAATAAGTCCTGATTACGCGTACGGTGCGACTGGGCACCCTGGTATCATTCCGCCGCACGCGACACTTG
TCTTCGACGTCGAGTTACTTAAGCTTGAGACGCGGGGGGTGCAGGTAGAGACTATTTCGCCCGGTGACGG
AAGAACTTTCCCAAAGCGGGGACAGACCTGTGTTGTCCACTACACTGGGATGTTGGAGGATGGTAAGAAA
GTTGACTCAAGTCGTGATCGCAACAAACCCTTTAAGTTTATGCTTGGGAAGCAGGAAGTCATCAGAGGTT
GGGAAGAAGGCGTAGCTCAGATGTCAGTGGGACAACGGGCCAAATTAACCATCAGTCCAGACTACGCCTA
CGGAGCCACCGGTCACCCAGGGATCATACCACCTCACGCAACCTTAGTGTTCGATGTGGAACTTTTAAAG
TTAGAGACGCGCGGTGTACAAGTGGAAACAATCAGTCCAGGGGATGGGAGAACATTCCCCAAAAGAGGCC
AGACGTGTGTCGTGCACTATACGGGGATGTTAGAAGATGGGAAAAAGGTCGATTCGTCACGCGACCGCAA
CAAACCGTTTAAATTCATGTTGGGAAAGCAGGAGGTGATTCGCGGCTGGGAGGAAGGTGTGGCACAGATG
AGCGTGGGCCAGAGAGCAAAACTGACTATCTCTCCTGATTATGCCTACGGCGCGACGGGCCACCCTGGCA
TAATTCCACCCCACGCTACCCTGGTATTCGATGTCGAGCTTCTGAAGCTTGAGGGTGCTGGGGCTGGGGC
TAGAAAGAGACCTGTGGTTCCTGAGCATAAGAAGCAGCCATGTCCTTATGGCAAAAAATGTACCTACGGC
CACAAGTGCAAATACTATCATCCGGAGCGGGCCAACCAACCCCAGCGTTCGGTGGCTGATGAGCTCCGCA
TCAGTGCCAAACTGTCCACAGTGAAAATAATGAGTGAAGACACCCTGGCCAAATGTGGCGCAGGGATGTC
TACTGCCAAAGGTGAGATAACCTCAGAGATAAAACGTGTGGCCTCCAAGCGCCAATCAGATCCCAGCATC
CGGTCTGTGGCTGTAGAGCCTGAGGAGTGGCTGTCCATCGCCCGTAAACCTGAGGCCAGTTCTGTCCCTT
CACTTGTGACCGCTTTAAGTGTCCCTACAATCCCTCCTCCCAAAAGCCATGCAGTGGGTGCACTCAACAC
CCGTTCAGCCAGCAGCCCAGTGCCAGGGTCCTCCCATTTTCCCCATCAAAAGGCCTCTTTGGAACACATG
GTCAGCATGCAATATCCACCTATCCTGGTTACCAACAGCCATGGCACCCCTATTAACTATTGATAAGCGG
CCGCGTTTAAACGTCGACGGTATCGATAAGCTTGATATCGAATTCCGCCCCCCCCCCTAACGTTACTGGC
CGAAGCCGCTTGGAATAAGGCCGGTGTGCGTTTGTCTATATGTTATTTTCCACCATATTGCCGTCTTTTG
GCAATGTGAGGGCCCGGAAACCTGGCCCTGTCTTCTTGACGAGCATTCCTAGGGGTCTTTCCCCTCTCGC
CAAAGGAATGCAAGGTCTGTTGAATGTCGTGAAGGAAGCAGTTCCTCTGGAAGCTTCTTGAAGACAAACA
ACGTCTGTAGCGACCCTTTGCAGGCAGCGGAACCCCCCACCTGGCGACAGGTGCCTCTGCGGCCAAAAGC
CACGTGTATAAGATACACCTGCAAAGGCGGCACAACCCCAGTGCCACGTTGTGAGTTGGATAGTTGTGGA
AAGAGTCAAATGGCTCTCCTCAAGCGTATTCAACAAGGGGCTGAAGGATGCCCAGAAGGTACCCCATTGT
ATGGGATCTGATCTGGGGCCTCGGTGCACATGCTTTACATGTGTTTAGTCGAGGTTAAAAAAACGTCTAG
GCCCCCCGAACCACGGGGACGTGGTTTTCCTTTGAAAAACACGATGATAATATGGCCACAACCATGGTGA
GCAAGGGCGAGGAGCTGTTCACCGGGGTGGTGCCCATCCTGGTCGAGCTGGACGGCGACGTAAACGGCCA
CAAGTTCAGCGTGTCTGGCGAGGGCGAGGGCGATGCCACCTACGGCAAGCTGACCCTGAAGTTCATCTGC
ACCACCGGCAAGCTGCCCGTGCCCTGGCCCACCCTCGTGACCACCCTGACCTACGGCGTGCAGTGCTTCA
GCCGCTACCCCGACCACATGAAGCAGCACGACTTCTTCAAGTCCGCCATGCCCGAAGGCTACGTCCAGGA
GCGCACCATCTTCTTCAAGGACGACGGCAACTACAAGACCCGCGCCGAGGTGAAGTTCGAGGGCGACACC
CTGGTGAACCGCATCGAGCTGAAGGGCATCGACTTCAAGGAGGACGGCAACATCCTGGGGCACAAGCTGG
AGTACAACTACAACAGCCACAACGTCTATATCATGGCCGACAAGCAGAAGAACGGCATCAAGGCGAACTT
CAAGATCCGCCACAACATCGAGGACGGCAGCGTGCAGCTCGCCGACCACTACCAGCAGAACACCCCCATC
GGCGACGGCCCCGTGCTGCTGCCCGACAACCACTACCTGAGCACCCAGTCCGCCCTGAGCAAAGACCCCA
ACGAGAAGCGCGATCACATGGTCCTGCTGGAGTTCGTGACCGCCGCCGGGATCACTCTCGGCATGGACGA
GCTGTACAAGTAATGAATTAATTAAGAATTCGATAAAATAAAAGATTTTATTTAGTCTCCAGAAAAAGGG
GGGAATGAAAGACCCCACCTGTAGGTTTGGCAAGCTAGCTTAAGTAACGCCATTTTGCAAGGCATGGAAA
ATACATAACTGAGAATAGAGAAGTTCAGATCAAGGTTAGGAACAGAGAGACAGCAGAATATGGGCCAAAC
AGGATATCTGTGGTAAGCAGTTCCTGCCCCGGCTCAGGGCCAAGAACAGATGGTCCCCAGATGCGGTCCC
GCCCTCAGCAGTTTCTAGAGAACCATCAGATGTTTCCAGGGTGCCCCAAGGACCTGAAATGACCCTGTGC
CTTATTTGAACTAACCAATCAGTTCGCTTCTCGCTTCTGTTCGCGCGCTTCTGCTCCCCGAGCTCAATAA
AAGAGCCCACAACCCCTCACTCGGCGCGCCAGTCCTCCGATAGACTGCGTCGCCCGGGTACCCGTGTATC
CAATAAACCCTCTTGCAGTTGCATCCGACTTGTGGTCTCGCTGTTCCTTGGGAGGGTCTCCTCTGAGTGA
TTGACTACCCGTCAGCGGGGGTCTTTCATGGGTAACAGTTTCTTGAAGTTGGAGAACAACATTCTGAGGG
TAGGAGTCGAATATTAAGTAATCCTGACTCAATTAGCCACTGTTTTGAATCCACATACTCCAATACTCCT
GAAATAGTTCATTATGGACAGCGCAGAAAGAGCTGGGGAGAATTGTGAAATTGTTATCCGCTCACAATTC
CACACAACATACGAGCCGGAAGCATAAAGTGTAAAGCCTGGGGTGCCTAATGAGTGAGCTAACTCACATT
AATTGCGTTGCGCTCACTGCCCGCTTTCCAGTCGGGAAACCTGTCGTGCCAGCTGCATTAATGAATCGGC
CAACGCGCGGGGAGAGGCGGTTTGCGTATTGGGCGCTCTTCCGCTTCCTCGCTCACTGACTCGCTGCGCT
CGGTCGTTCGGCTGCGGCGAGCGGTATCAGCTCACTCAAAGGCGGTAATACGGTTATCCACAGAATCAGG
GGATAACGCAGGAAAGAACATGTGAGCAAAAGGCCAGCAAAAGGCCAGGAACCGTAAAAAGGCCGCGTTG
CTGGCGTTTTTCCATAGGCTCCGCCCCCCTGACGAGCATCACAAAAATCGACGCTCAAGTCAGAGGTGGC
GAAACCCGACAGGACTATAAAGATACCAGGCGTTTCCCCCTGGAAGCTCCCTCGTGCGCTCTCCTGTTCC
GACCCTGCCGCTTACCGGATACCTGTCCGCCTTTCTCCCTTCGGGAAGCGTGGCGCTTTCTCATAGCTCA
CGCTGTAGGTATCTCAGTTCGGTGTAGGTCGTTCGCTCCAAGCTGGGCTGTGTGCACGAACCCCCCGTTC
AGCCCGACCGCTGCGCCTTATCCGGTAACTATCGTCTTGAGTCCAACCCGGTAAGACACGACTTATCGCC
ACTGGCAGCAGCCACTGGTAACAGGATTAGCAGAGCGAGGTATGTAGGCGGTGCTACAGAGTTCTTGAAG
TGGTGGCCTAACTACGGCTACACTAGAAGAACAGTATTTGGTATCTGCGCTCTGCTGAAGCCAGTTACCT
TCGGAAAAAGAGTTGGTAGCTCTTGATCCGGCAAACAAACCACCGCTGGTAGCGGTGGTTTTTTTGTTTG
CAAGCAGCAGATTACGCGCAGAAAAAAAGGATCTCAAGAAGATCCTTTGATCTTTTCTACGGGGTCTGAC
GCTCAGTGGAACGAAAACTCACGTTAAGGGATTTTGGTCATGAGATTATCAAAAAGGATCTTCACCTAGA
TCCTTTTAAATTAAAAATGAAGTTTTAAATCAATCTAAAGTATATATGAGTAAACTTGGTCTGACAGTTA
CCAATGCTTAATCAGTGAGGCACCTATCTCAGCGATCTGTCTATTTCGTTCATCCATAGTTGCCTGACTC
CCCGTCGTGTAGATAACTACGATACGGGAGGGCTTACCATCTGGCCCCAGTGCTGCAATGATACCGCGAG
ACCCACGCTCACCGGCTCCAGATTTATCAGCAATAAACCAGCCAGCCGGAAGGGCCGAGCGCAGAAGTGG
TCCTGCAACTTTATCCGCCTCCATCCAGTCTATTAATTGTTGCCGGGAAGCTAGAGTAAGTAGTTCGCCA
GTTAATAGTTTGCGCAACGTTGTTGCCATTGCTACAGGCATCGTGGTGTCACGCTCGTCGTTTGGTATGG
CTTCATTCAGCTCCGGTTCCCAACGATCAAGGCGAGTTACATGATCCCCCATGTTGTGCAAAAAAGCGGT
TAGCTCCTTCGGTCCTCCGATCGTTGTCAGAAGTAAGTTGGCCGCAGTGTTATCACTCATGGTTATGGCA
GCACTGCATAATTCTCTTACTGTCATGCCATCCGTAAGATGCTTTTCTGTGACTGGTGAGTACTCAACCA
AGTCATTCTGAGAATAGTGTATGCGGCGACCGAGTTGCTCTTGCCCGGCGTCAATACGGGATAATACCGC
GCCACATAGCAGAACTTTAAAAGTGCTCATCATTGGAAAACGTTCTTCGGGGCGAAAACTCTCAAGGATC
TTACCGCTGTTGAGATCCAGTTCGATGTAACCCACTCGTGCACCCAACTGATCTTCAGCATCTTTTACTT
TCACCAGCGTTTCTGGGTGAGCAAAAACAGGAAGGCAAAATGCCGCAAAAAAGGGAATAAGGGCGACACG
GAAATGTTGAATACTCATACTCTTCCTTTTTCAATATTATTGAAGCATTTATCAGGGTTATTGTCTCATG
AGCGGATACATATTTGAATGTATTTAGAAAAATAAACAAATAGGGGTTCCGCGCACATTTCCCCGAAAAG
TGCCACCTGACGTCTAAGAAACCATTATTATCATGACATTAACCTATAAAAATAGGCGTATCACGAGGCC
CTTTCGTCTCGCGCGTTTCGGTGATGACGGTGAAAACCTCTGACACATGCAGCTCCCGGAGACGGTCACA
GCTTGTCTGTAAGCGGATGCCGGGAGCAGACAAGCCCGTCAGGGCGCGTCAGCGGGTGTTGGCGGGTGTC
GGGGCTGGCTTAACTATGCGGCATCAGAGCAGATTGTACTGAGAGTGCACCATATGCGGTGTGAAATACC
GCACAGATGCGTAAGGAGAAAATACCGCATCAGGCGCCATTCGCCATTCAGGCTGCGCAACTGTTGGGAA
GGGCGATCGGTGCGGGCCTCTTCGCTATTACGCCAGCTGGCGAAAGGGGGATGTGCTGCAAGGCGATTAA
GTTGGGTAACGCCAGGGTTTTCCCAGTCACGACGTTGTAAAACGACGGCGCAAGGAATGGTGCATGCAAG
GAGATGGCGCCCAACAGTCCCCCGGCCACGGGGCCTGCCACCATACCCACGCCGAAACAAGCGCTCATGA
GCCCGAAGTGGCGAGCCCGATCTTCCCCATCGGTGATGTCGGCGATATAGGCGCCAGCAACCGCACCTGT
GGCGCCGGTGATGCCGGCCACGATGCGTCCGGCGTAGAGGCGATTAGTCCAATTTGTTAAAGACAGGATA
TCAGTGGTCCAGGCTCTAGTTTTGACTCAACAATATCACCAGCTGAAGCCTATAGAGTACGAGCCATAGA
TAAAATAAAAGATTTTATTTAGTCTCCAGAAAAAGGGGGGAATGAAAGACCCCACCTGTAGGTTTGGCAA
GCTAGCTTAAGTAACGCCATTTTGCAAGGCATGGAAAATACATAACTGAGAATAGAGAAGTTCAGATCAA
GGTTAGGAACAGAGAGACAGCAGAATATGGGCCAAACAGGATATCTGTGGTAAGCAGTTCCTGCCCCGGC
TCAGGGCCAAGAACAGATGGTCCCCAGATGCGGTCCCGCCCTCAGCAGTTTCTAGAGAACCATCAGATGT
TTCCAGGGTGCCCCAAGGACCTGAAATGACCCTGTGCCTTATTTGAACTAACCAATCAGTTCGCTTCTCG
CTTCTGTTCGCGCGCTTCTGCTCCCCGAGCTCAATAAAAGAGCCCACAACCCCTCACTCGGCGCGCCAGT
CCTCCGATAGACTGCGTCGCCCGGGTACCCGTATTCCCAATAAAGCCTCTTGCTGTTTGCATCCGAATCG
TGGACTCGCTGATCCTTGGGAGGGTCTCCTCAGATTGATTGACTGCCCACCTCGGGGGTCTTTCATTTGG
AGGTTCCACCGAGATTTGGAGACCCCTGCCCAGGGACCACCGACCCCCCCGCCGGGAGGTAAGCTGGCCA
GCGGTCGTTTCGTGTCTGTCTCTGTCTTTGTGCGTGTTTGTGCCGGCATCTAATGTTTGCGCCTGCGTCT
GTACTAGTTAGCTAACTAGCTCTGTATCTGGCGGACCCGTGGTGGAACTGACGAGTTCTGAACACCCGGC
CGCAACCCTGGGAGACGTCCCAGGGACTTTGGGGGCCGTTTTTGTGGCCCGACCTGAGGAAGGGAGTCGA
TGTGGAATCCGACCCCGTCAGGATATGTGGTTCTGGTAGGAGACGAGAACCTAAAACAGTTCCCGCCTCC
GTCTGAATTTTTGCTTTCGGTTTGGAACCGAAGCCGCGCGTCTTGTCTGCTGCAGCGCTGCAGCATCGTT
CTGTGTTGTCTCTGTCTGACTGTGTTTCTGTATTTGTCTGAAAATTAGGGCCAGACTGTTACCACTCCCT
TAAGTTTGACCTTAGGTCACTGGAAAGATGTCGAGCGGATCGCTCACAACCAGTCGGTAGATGTCAAGAA
GAGACGTTGGGTTACCTTCTGCTCTGCAGAATGGCCAACCTTTAACGTCGGATGGCCGCGAGACGGCACC
TTTAACCGAGACCTCATCACCCAGGTTAAGATCAAGGTCTTTTCACCTGGCCCGCATGGACACCCAGACC
AGGTCCCCTACATCGTGACCTGGGAAGCCTTGGCTTTTGACCCCCCTCCCTGGGTCAAGCCCTTTGTACA
CCCTAAGCCTCCGCCTCCTCTTCCTCCATCCGCCCCGTCTCTCCCCCTTGAACCTCCTCGTTCGACCCCG
CCTCGATCCTCCCTTTATCCAGCCCTCACTCCTTCTCTAGGCGCCGGAATT
